>Addgene plasmid #214572 | AiP1892 - pAAV-AiE2579m-minBG-SYFP2-WPRE-BGHpA | addgene full sequence | sequence record 433124 | Addgene NGS Result
CCTGCAGGCAGCTGCGCGCTCGCTCGCTCACTGAGGCCGCCCGGGCGTCGGGCGACCTTTGGTCGCCCGG
CCTCAGTGAGCGAGCGAGCGCGCAGAGAGGGAGTGGCCAACTCCATCACTAGGGGTTCCTGCGGCCGCAA
AGAAAGGAAGTCACCATTACGATGCTCTTACTATGTGAAGGGTAGAGTATGCCAGCTAGTGTTAGTCCTA
AATGAGCCATCTTTGGGGTGCTACTCCTGGGTAACTTGAGTCCCCAACTCCCCTGTTCTTGTTCTGATAG
GGAAGGCCATATGCTCATGCCAGCCCTGCCCTGGGCGAGTTCCTGAGAGGCAAGCACATTCCCAAGAACA
CGCCATCTGTACCAGAGGCTGCTCCAAGGAGACGCAAATTTGCACATCCCACTCAAGGGGGGAATGGAAC
GGATGGGTGTGAGGAGCCCCCAGATTTCCTTCTTCCCCTCTGAGGTGCTTTAGGAAGGAGCATATGACTC
ATTTCAAAGAATTCAGGAAGTGGAAGATGGTCAGGAAGGGCCTGGTCACAATGAAAAGCGGAGCTCGGGC
TGGGCATAAAAGTCAGGGCAGAGCCATCTATTGCTTACATTTGCTTCTGGGATCCAGATCTTTCGAAGCT
AGCGCTACCGGTCGCCACCATGGTGAGCAAGGGCGAGGAGCTGTTCACCGGGGTGGTGCCCATCCTGGTC
GAGCTGGACGGCGACGTAAACGGCCACAAGTTCAGCGTGTCCGGCGAGGGCGAGGGCGATGCCACCTACG
GCAAGCTGACCCTGAAGCTGATCTGCACCACCGGCAAGCTGCCCGTGCCCTGGCCCACCCTCGTGACCAC
CCTGGGCTACGGCGTGCAGTGCTTCGCCCGCTACCCCGACCACATGAAGCAGCACGACTTCTTCAAGTCC
GCCATGCCCGAAGGCTACGTCCAGGAGCGCACCATCTTCTTCAAGGACGACGGCAACTACAAGACCCGCG
CCGAGGTGAAGTTCGAGGGCGACACCCTGGTGAACCGCATCGAGCTGAAGGGCATCGACTTCAAGGAGGA
CGGCAACATCCTGGGGCACAAGCTGGAGTACAACTACAACAGCCACAACGTCTATATCACCGCCGACAAG
CAGAAGAACGGCATCAAGGCCAACTTCAAGATCCGCCACAACATCGAGGACGGCGGCGTGCAGCTCGCCG
ACCACTACCAGCAGAACACCCCCATCGGCGACGGCCCCGTGCTGCTGCCCGACAACCACTACCTGAGCTA
CCAGTCCAAGCTGAGCAAAGACCCCAACGAGAAGCGCGATCACATGGTCCTGCTGGAGTTCGTGACCGCC
GCCGGGATCACTCTCGGCATGGACGAGCTGTACAAGTAAGTCGACGGCGCGCCGCGGCCGCGAATTCGAT
ATCATAATCAACCTCTGGATTACAAAATTTGTGAAAGATTGACTGGTATTCTTAACTATGTTGCTCCTTT
TACGCTATGTGGATACGCTGCTTTAATGCCTTTGTATCATGCTATTGCTTCCCGTATGGCTTTCATTTTC
TCCTCCTTGTATAAATCCTGGTTAGTTCTTGCCACGGCGGAACTCATCGCCGCCTGCCTTGCCCGCTGCT
GGACAGGGGCTCGGCTGTTGGGCACTGACAATTCCGTGGCTCGAGAGATCTTCGACTGTGCCTTCTAGTT
GCCAGCCATCTGTTGTTTGCCCCTCCCCCGTGCCTTCCTTGACCCTGGAAGGTGCCACTCCCACTGTCCT
TTCCTAATAAAATGAGGAAATTGCATCGCATTGTCTGAGTAGGTGTCATTCTATTCTGGGGGGTGGGGTG
GGGCAGGACAGCAAGGGGGAGGATTGGGAAGACAATAGCAGGCATGAGATCTCACGTGCGGACCGAGCGG
CCGCAGGAACCCCTAGTGATGGAGTTGGCCACTCCCTCTCTGCGCGCTCGCTCGCTCACTGAGGCCGGGC
GACCAAAGGTCGCCCGACGCCCGGGCTTTGCCCGGGCGGCCTCAGTGAGCGAGCGAGCGCGCAGCTGCCT
GCAGGGGCGCCTGATGCGGTATTTTCTCCTTACGCATCTGTGCGGTATTTCACACCGCATA
[95 nt withheld, positions 2092-2186]
T
[46 nt withheld, positions 2188-2233]
C
[141 nt withheld, positions 2235-2375]
CCTTTGACGTTGGAGTCCACGTTCTTT
[37 nt withheld, positions 2403-2439]
ACTCTATCTCGGGCTATTCTTTTGATTTATAAGGGATTTTGCCGATTTCGGTCTATTGGTTAAAAAATGA
GCTGATTTAACAAAAATTTAACGCGAATTTTAACAAAATATTAACGTTTACAATTTTATGGTGCACTCTC
AGTACAATCTGCTCTGATGCCGCATAGTTAAGCCAGCCCCGACACCCGCCAACACCCGCTGACGCGCCCT
GACGGGCTTGTCTGCTCCCGGCATCCGCTTACAGACAAGCTGTGACCGTCTCCGGGAGCTGCATGTGTCA
GAGGTTTTCACCGTCATCACCGAAACGCGCGAGACGAAAGGGCCTCGTGATACGCCTATTTTTATAGGTT
AATGTCATGATAATAATGGTTTCTTAGACGTCAGGTGGCACTTTTCGGGGAAATGTGCGCGGAACCCCTA
TTTGTTTATTTTTCTAAATACATTCAAATATGTATCCGCTCATGAGACAATAACCCTGATAAATGCTTCA
ATAATATTGAAAAAGGAAGAGTATGAGTATTCAACATTTCCGTGTCGCCCTTATTCCCTTTTTTGCGGCA
TTTTGCCTTCCTGTTTTTGCTCACCCAGAAACGCTGGTGAAAGTAAAAGATGCTGAAGATCAGTTGGGTG
CACGAGTGGGTTACATCGAACTGGATCTCAACAGCGGTAAGATCCTTGAGAGTTTTCGCCCCGAAGAACG
TTTTCCAATGATGAGCACTTTTAAAGTTCTGCTATGTGGCGCGGTATTATCCCGTATTGACGCCGGGCAA
GAGCAACTCGGTCGCCGCATACACTATTCTCAGAATGACTTGGTTGAGTACTCACCAGTCACAGAAAAGC
ATCTTACGGATGGCATGACAGTAAGAGAATTATGCAGTGCTGCCATAACCATGAGTGATAACACTGCGGC
CAACTTACTTCTGACAACGATCGGAGGACCGAAGGAGCTAACCGCTTTTTTGCACAACATGGGGGATCAT
GTAACTCGCCTTGATCGTTGGGAACCGGAGCTGAATGAAGCCATACCAAACGACGAGCGTGACACCACGA
TGCCTGTAGCAATGGCAACAACGTTGCGCAAACTATTAACTGGCGAACTACTTACTCTAGCTTCCCGGCA
ACAATTAATAGACTGGATGGAGGCGGATAAAGTTGCAGGACCACTTCTGCGCTCGGCCCTTCCGGCTGGC
TGGTTTATTGCTGATAAATCTGGAGCCGGTGAGCGTGGGTCTCGCGGTATCATTGCAGCACTGGGGCCAG
ATGGTAAGCCCTCCCGTATCGTAGTTATCTACACGACGGGGAGTCAGGCAACTATGGATGAACGAAATAG
ACAGATCGCTGAGATAGGTGCCTCACTGATTAAGCATTGGTAACTGTCAGACCAAGTTTACTCATATATA
CTTTAGATTGATTTAAAACTTCATTTTTAATTTAAAAGGATCTAGGTGAAGATCCTTTTTGATAATCTCA
TGACCAAAATCCCTTAACGTGAGTTTTCGTTCCACTGAGCGTCAGACCCCGTAGAAAAGATCAAAGGATC
TTCTTGAGATCCTTTTTTTCTGCGCGTAATCTGCTGCTTGCAAACAAAAAAACCACCGCTACCAGCGGTG
GTTTGTTTGCCGGATCAAGAGCTACCAACTCTTTTTCCGAAGGTAACTGGCTTCAGCAGAGCGCAGATAC
CAAATACTGTTCTTCTAGTGTAGCCGTAGTTAGGCCACCACTTCAAGAACTCTGTAGCACCGCCTACATA
CCTCGCTCTGCTAATCCTGTTACCAGTGGCTGCTGCCAGTGGCGATAAGTCGTGTCTTACCGGGTTGGAC
TCAAGACGATAGTTACCGGATAAGGCGCAGCGGTCGGGCTGAACGGGGGGTTCGTGCACACAGCCCAGCT
TGGAGCGAACGACCTACACCGAACTGAGATACCTACAGCGTGAGCTATGAGAAAGCGCCACGCTTCCCGA
AGGGAGAAAGGCGGACAGGTATCCGGTAAGCGGCAGGGTCGGAACAGGAGAGCGCACGAGGGAGCTTCCA
GGGGGAAACGCCTGGTATCTTTATAGTCCTGTCGGGTTTCGCCACCTCTGACTTGAGCGTCGATTTTTGT
GATGCTCGTCAGGGGGGCGGAGCCTATGGAAAAACGCCAGCAACGCGGCCTTTTTACGGTTCCTGGCCTT
TTGCTGGCCTTTTGCTCACATGT
Features (pLannotate 1.2.2; 14 found; start..end, strand, type, name):
     12..39      +  repeat_region  AAV2 ITR (fragment): inverted terminal repeat of adeno-associated virus serotype 2 inverted
     68..95      +  repeat_region  AAV2 ITR (fragment): inverted terminal repeat of adeno-associated virus serotype 2 inverted
    650..1366    +  CDS            SYFP2: SYFP2 is a basic (constitutively fluorescent) yellow fluorescent protein published in 2006, derived from Aequorea victoria. It is reported to be a very rapidly-maturing monomer with moderate acid sensitivity.
   1406..1563    +  misc_feature   WPRE (fragment): woodchuck hepatitis virus posttranscriptional regulatory element
   1569..1649    +  misc_feature   WPRE (fragment): woodchuck hepatitis virus posttranscriptional regulatory element
   1666..1777    +  polyA_signal   bGH poly(A) signal: bovine growth hormone polyadenylation signal
   1895..2035    +  repeat_region  AAV2 ITR: inverted terminal repeat of adeno-associated virus serotype 2 inverted
   2040..2091    -  misc_feature   bom (fragment): basis of mobility region from pBR322
   2110..2565    +  rep_origin     f1 ori (sequence partly withheld): f1 bacteriophage origin of replication; arrow indicates direction of (+) strand synthesis
   2566..2615    -  misc_feature   bom (fragment): basis of mobility region from pBR322
   2717..2752    -  CDS            rop (fragment): Rop protein, which maintains plasmids at low copy number; rop
   2847..2951    +  promoter       AmpR promoter: bla
   2952..3812    +  CDS            AmpR: β-lactamase; bla; confers resistance to ampicillin, carbenicillin, and related antibiotics
   3983..4571    +  rep_origin     ori: high-copy-number ColE1/pMB1/pBR322/pUC origin of replication
