[The description below was written by a language model from this plasmid's Addgene catalogue record and pLannotate feature annotations shown in this document.]
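Description:
AiP1892 - pAAV-AiE2579m-minBG-SYFP2-WPRE-BGHpA is an AAV transfer plasmid built on a pAAV2 backbone, designed for packaging a reporter genome into recombinant adeno-associated virus for delivery to brain tissue. In bacteria it is maintained as a high-copy plasmid through a ColE1/pUC-type origin and selected with ampicillin via the β-lactamase gene and its native promoter. An f1 phage origin is also present, along with small remnants of pBR322 bom and rop sequences. The expression cassette is bounded by AAV2 inverted terminal repeats, which provide the signals for genome replication and encapsidation. In the sequenced record the downstream ITR is annotated in full, whereas the upstream one is detected only as short fragments, which may simply reflect how difficult these repeats are to sequence and annotate.

The payload couples the AiE2579m enhancer to a minimal beta-globin (minBG) promoter driving SYFP2, a monomeric, rapidly maturing yellow fluorescent protein derived from Aequorea victoria. The minimal promoter has little activity by itself, so expression depends on the enhancer, which is intended to restrict the transgene to specific populations of brain cells. The record does not state which populations, and the feature table does not annotate the enhancer or the minimal promoter, which presumably occupy the unannotated stretch between the upstream ITR and the SYFP2 coding sequence. Downstream, a WPRE (detected as two fragments, suggesting a shortened version) enhances transcript stability and expression, and a bovine growth hormone polyadenylation signal terminates the transcript. The enhancer was inserted by Gibson assembly at an SgrAI site that was destroyed in the process. The plasmid belongs to a collection of enhancer AAVs developed for genetic access to cortical cell types, with SYFP2 fluorescence used to label the targeted cells and assess enhancer specificity.
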