Addgene plasmid #214572: AiP1892 - pAAV-AiE2579m-minBG-SYFP2-WPRE-BGHpA
Purpose: AiE2579m is an enhancer sequence, designed to drive AAV-mediated transgene expression in specific populations of brain cells
Depositing lab: Allen Institute for Brain Science & Bosiljka Tasic. Depositing organization: Allen Institute. Publication: A suite of enhancer AAVs and transgenic mouse lines for genetic access to cortical cell types. Ben-Simon Y, Hooper M, Narayan S, Daigle TL, Dwivedi D, Way SW, Oster A, Stafford DA, Mich JK, Taormina MJ, Martinez RA, Opitz-Araya X, Roth JR, Alexander JR, Allen S, Amster A, Arbuckle J, Ayala A, Baker PM, Bakken TE, Barcelli T, Barta S, Bendrick J, Bertagnolli D, Bielstein C, Bishwakarma P, Bowlus J, Boyer G, Brouner K, Casian B, Casper T, Chakka AB, Chakrabarty R, Chance RK, Chavan S, Clark M, Colbert K, Collman F, Daniel S, Departee M, DiValentin P, Donadio N, Dotson N, Egdorf T, Fliss T, Gabitto M, Garcia J, Gary A, Gasperini M, Gloe J, Goldy J, Gore BB, Graybuck L, Greisman N, Haeseleer F, Halterman C, Haradon Z, Hastings SD, Helback O, Ho W, Hockemeyer D, Huang C, Huff S, Hunker A, Johansen N, Jones D, Juneau Z, Kalmbach B, Kannan M, Khem S, Kussick E, Kutsal R, Larsen R, Lee C, Lee AY, Leibly M, Lenz GH, Li S, Liang E, Lusk N, Madigan Z, Malloy J, Malone J, McCue R, Melchor J, Mollenkopf T, Moosman S, Morin E, Newman D, Ng L, Ngo K, Omstead V, Otto S, Oyama A, Pena N, Pham T, Phillips E, Pom CA, Potekhina L, Ransford S, Ray PL, Rette D, Reynoldson C, Rimorin C, Rocha D, Ruiz A, Sanchez REA, Sawyer L, Sedeno-Cortes A, Sevigny JP, Shapovalova N, Shepard N, Shulga L, Sigler AR, Siverts L, Soliman S, Somasundaram S, Staats B, Stewart K, Szelenyi E, Tieu M, Trader C, Tran A, van Velthoven CTJ, Walker M, Wang Y, Weed N, Wirthlin M, Wood T, Wynalda B, Yao Z, Zhou T, Ariza J, Dee N, Reding M, Ronellenfitch K, Mufti S, Sunkin SM, Smith KA, Esposito L, Waters J, Thyagarajan B, Yao S, Lein ES, Zeng H, Levi BP, Ngai J, Ting JT, Tasic B. Cell. 2025 May 16:S0092-8674(25)00513-6. doi: 10.1016/j.cell.2025.05.002. PubMed 40403729.
Backbone
  Vector backbone: pAAV2
  Vector type: AAV
Growth in bacteria
  Bacterial resistance: Ampicillin, 100 μg/mL
  Growth temperature: 37°C
  Growth strain: NEB Stable
  Copy number: High Copy
Gene/Insert
  Gene/Insert name: SYFP2
  Species: Synthetic
  Promoter: minBG
  Cloning method: Gibson Cloning
Terms and licenses: Academic/Nonprofit Terms; Industry Terms: Not Available to Industry
Depositor comments: 5' Cloning Site: SgrAI (destroyed), 3' Cloning Site: SgrAI (destroyed). Please visit https://doi.org/10.1101/2024.06.10.597244 for bioRxiv preprint.
How to cite: AiP1892 - pAAV-AiE2579m-minBG-SYFP2-WPRE-BGHpA was a gift from Allen Institute for Brain Science & Bosiljka Tasic (Addgene plasmid # 214572 ; http://n2t.net/addgene:214572 ; RRID:Addgene_214572)
